>Addgene plasmid #19794 | pcDNA5 HA-Amida | addgene partial sequence | sequence record 25544 | CMV-F 5'-CGCAAATGGGCGGTAGGCGTG-3'
TGGGGNATTAGCAGANCTCTCTGGCTACTAGAGAACCCACTGCTTACTGGCTTATCGAAATTAATACGAC
TCACTATAGGGAGACCCAAGCTGGCTAGCCGCCACCATGGCTTACCCATACGATGTTCCTGACTATGCGG
GCTATCCCTATGACGTCCCGGACTATGCAGGATCTCTCGAGATGGAATTGGAGCAGAGAGAAGGGACCAT
GGCAGCCGTGGGCTTTGAGGAGTTCTCAGCGCCGCCAGGCTCAGAGTTGGCGTTGCCTCCCCTATTTGGT
GGCCACATCCTGGAGAGCGAGCTGGAGACGGAAGTGGAGTTTGTGTCAGGTGGTCTGGGCGGCTCAGGGC
TCCGGGAGCGAGATGAAGAGGAAGAGGCAGCCCGGGGTCGGCGGCGGCGCCAGCGGGAATTAAATCGCAG
AAAGTACCAGGCACTAGGTCGGCGCTGCCGGGAGATCGAGCAGGTGAACGAGCGGGTCCTGAACAGGCTC
CATCAGGTGCAGAGGATAACTCGGAGGCTGCAGCAGGAACGGAGGTTCCTCATGAGAGTGCTGGACTCCT
ACGGGGATGACTACCGGGCCAGCCAGTTCACCATTGTGCTGGAGGATGAGGGCAGCCAGGGCACGGATGC
CCCCACCCCAGGCAATGCGGAGAATACANGNAAAAAAAAAAAANCATTTNCCCCNCCCAAAANGANNTCC
TGCNNCCCCCAGANCCGGCAGCCCAGCCCCCGGTGANGGGCCCANTGGGCCGGAANNAGCGGCNAGTGCC
ACGGATGACCCCAAAACAA
