[The description below was written by a language model from this plasmid's Addgene catalogue record.]
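Description:
pcDNA5 HA-Amida is a mammalian expression plasmid built on the Invitrogen pcDNA5/FRT backbone (about 5 kb without insert). It carries the human Amida coding sequence, roughly 760 bp, which is the product of the TFPT gene and is also known as INO80F or FB1. The insert was placed between XhoI and BamHI sites, both of which remain intact. It is expressed with an N-terminal double HA epitope tag that the record describes as residing on the backbone. The plasmid is propagated in E. coli under ampicillin selection, and hygromycin is the selectable marker for mammalian cells.

The record does not explicitly list the promoter or terminator. However, the recommended sequencing primers (CMV forward and BGH reverse) fit the standard pcDNA5/FRT arrangement, in which a CMV promoter drives the insert and a bovine growth hormone polyadenylation signal follows it. In general, pcDNA5/FRT vectors contain an FRT site next to a hygromycin resistance gene that lacks its own promoter and start codon. Flp recombinase can therefore integrate the plasmid at a single pre-installed FRT locus in a compatible host line, which activates hygromycin resistance and yields isogenic stable cell lines. The plasmid can also be used for transient transfection.

No feature table is provided, so these backbone elements cannot be confirmed for this clone. The associated publication concerns regulation of the Uch37 deubiquitinating enzyme in the proteasome and in the Ino80 chromatin-remodeling complex. This suggests the construct was used to express HA-tagged Amida as an Ino80 subunit for detection or affinity purification of associated proteins.
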