Addgene plasmid #19794: pcDNA5 HA-Amida
Depositing lab: Joan Conaway & Ronald Conaway. Depositing organization: Stowers Institute for Medical Research. Publication: Distinct modes of regulation of the Uch37 deubiquitinating enzyme in the proteasome and in the Ino80 chromatin-remodeling complex. Yao T, Song L, Jin J, Cai Y, Takahashi H, Swanson SK, Washburn MP, Florens L, Conaway RC, Cohen RE, Conaway JW. Mol Cell. 2008 Sep 26. 31(6):909-17. 10.1016/j.molcel.2008.08.027 PubMed 18922472.
Backbone
  Vector backbone: pcDNA5/FRT
  Backbone manufacturer: Invitrogen
  Backbone size w/o insert (bp): 5000
  Vector type: Mammalian Expression
  Selectable markers: Hygromycin
Growth in bacteria
  Bacterial resistance: Ampicillin, 100 μg/mL
  Growth temperature: 37°C
  Growth strain: DH5alpha
  Copy number: Unknown
Gene/Insert
  Gene/Insert name: Amida (alt names: Ino80F; TFPT; TCF3)
  Species: H. sapiens (human)
  Insert size (bp): 760
  GenBank ID: NM_013342
  Entrez Gene: TFPT (a.k.a. FB1, INO80F, amida)
  Tag / fusion protein: 2XHA (N terminal on backbone)
  Cloning method: Restriction Enzyme; 5′ cloning site XhoI (not destroyed); 3′ cloning site BamHI (not destroyed)
  Sequencing primers: 5′ CMV forward; 3′ BGH reverse
Terms and licenses: Academic/Nonprofit Terms; Industry Terms: Not Available to Industry
How to cite: pcDNA5 HA-Amida was a gift from Joan Conaway & Ronald Conaway (Addgene plasmid # 19794 ; http://n2t.net/addgene:19794 ; RRID:Addgene_19794)
